>Addgene plasmid #78789 | pcDNA3-HA p21 K161R, K163R | addgene full sequence | sequence record 149142 | Addgene assembled sequence
GACGGATCGGGAGATCTCCCGATCCCCTATGGTCGACTCTCAGTACAATCTGCTCTGATGCCGCATAGTT
AAGCCAGTATCTGCTCCCTGCTTGTGTGTTGGAGGTCGCTGAGTAGTGCGCGAGCAAAATTTAAGCTACA
ACAAGGCAAGGCTTGACCGACAATTGCATGAAGAATCTGCTTAGGGTTAGGCGTTTTGCGCTGCTTCGCG
ATGTACGGGCCAGATATACGCGTTGACATTGATTATTGACTAGTTATTAATAGTAATCAATTACGGGGTC
ATTAGTTCATAGCCCATATATGGAGTTCCGCGTTACATAACTTACGGTAAATGGCCCGCCTGGCTGACCG
CCCAACGACCCCCGCCCATTGACGTCAATAATGACGTATGTTCCCATAGTAACGCCAATAGGGACTTTCC
ATTGACGTCAATGGGTGGACTATTTACGGTAAACTGCCCACTTGGCAGTACATCAAGTGTATCATATGCC
AAGTACGCCCCCTATTGACGTCAATGACGGTAAATGGCCCGCCTGGCATTATGCCCAGTACATGACCTTA
TGGGACTTTCCTACTTGGCAGTACATCTACGTATTAGTCATCGCTATTACCATGGTGATGCGGTTTTGGC
AGTACATCAATGGGCGTGGATAGCGGTTTGACTCACGGGGATTTCCAAGTCTCCACCCCATTGACGTCAA
TGGGAGTTTGTTTTGGCACCAAAATCAACGGGACTTTCCAAAATGTCGTAACAACTCCGCCCCATTGACG
CAAATGGGCGGTAGGCGTGTACGGTGGGAGGTCTATATAAGCAGAGCTCTCTGGCTAACTAGAGAACCCA
CTGCTTACTGGCTTATCGAAATTAATACGACTCACTATAGGGAGACCCAAGCTTGGTACCATGGCCTCCT
ACCCTTATGATGTGCCAGATTATGCCTCTCCCGAATTCATGTCAGAACCGGCTGGGGATGTCCGTCAGAA
CCCATGCGGCAGCAAGGCCTGCCGCCGCCTCTTCGGCCCAGTGGACAGCGAGCAGCTGAGACGCGACTGT
GATGCGCTAATGGCGGGCTGCATCCAGGAGGCCCGTGAGCGATGGAACTTCGACTTTGTCACCGAGACAC
CACTGGAGGGTGACTTCGCCTGGGAGCGTGTGCGGGGCCTTGGCCTGCCCAAGCTCTACCTTCCCACGGG
GCCCCGGCGAGGCCGGGATGAGTTGGGAGGAGGCAGGCGGCCTGGCACCTCACCTGCTCTGCTGCAGGGG
ACAGCAGAGGAAGACCATGTGGACCTGTCACTGTCTTGTACCCTTGTGCCTCGCTCAGGGGAGCAGGCTG
AAGGGTCCCCAGGTGGACCTGGAGACTCTCAGGGTCGAAAACGGCGGCAGACCAGCATGACAGATTTCTA
CCACTCCAAACGCCGGCTGATCTTCTCCAGGAGGAGGCCCTAACTCGAGCATGCATCTAGAGGGCCCTAT
TCTATAGTGTCACCTAAATGCTAGAGCTCGCTGATCAGCCTCGACTGTGCCTTCTAGTTGCCAGCCATCT
GTTGTTTGCCCCTCCCCCGTGCCTTCCTTGACCCTGGAAGGTGCCACTCCCACTGTCCTTTCCTAATAAA
ATGAGGAAATTGCATCGCATTGTCTGAGTAGGTGTCATTCTATTCTGGGGGGTGGGGTGGGGCAGGACAG
CAAGGGGGAGGATTGGGAAGACAATAGCAGGCATGCTGGGGATGCGGTGGGCTCTATGGCTTCTGAGGCG
GAAAGAACCAGCTGGGGCTCTAGGGGGTATCCCC
[124 nt withheld, positions 1785-1908]
C
[32 nt withheld, positions 1910-1941]
CA
[57 nt withheld, positions 1944-2000]
A
[49 nt withheld, positions 2002-2050]
CCTTTGACGTTGGAGTCCACGTTCTTT
[37 nt withheld, positions 2078-2114]
ACCCTATCTCGGTCTATTCTTTTGATTTATAAGGGATTTTGGGGATTTCGGCCTATTGGTTAAAAAATGA
GCTGATTTAACAAAAATTTAACGCGAATTAATTCTGTGGAATGTGTGTCAGTTAGGGTGTGGAAAGTCCC
CAGGCTCCCCAGGCAGGCAGAAGTATGCAAAGCATGCATCTCAATTAGTCAGCAACCAGGTGTGGAAAGT
CCCCAGGCTCCCCAGCAGGCAGAAGTATGCAAAGCATGCATCTCAATTAGTCAGCAACCATAGTCCCGCC
CCTAACTCCGCCCATCCCGCCCCTAACTCCGCCCAGTTCCGCCCATTCTCCGCCCCATGGCTGACTAATT
TTTTTTATTTATGCAGAGGCCGAGGCCGCCTCTGCCTCTGAGCTATTCCAGAAGTAGTGAGGAGGCTTTT
TTGGAGGCCTAGGCTTTTGCAAAAAGCTCCCGGGAGCTTGTATATCCATTTTCGGATCTGATCAAGAGAC
AGGATGAGGATCGTTTCGCATGATTGAACAAGATGGATTGCACGCAGGTTCTCCGGCCGCTTGGGTGGAG
AGGCTATTCGGCTATGACTGGGCACAACAGACAATCGGCTGCTCTGATGCCGCCGTGTTCCGGCTGTCAG
CGCAGGGGCGCCCGGTTCTTTTTGTCAAGACCGACCTGTCCGGTGCCCTGAATGAACTGCAGGACGAGGC
AGCGCGGCTATCGTGGCTGGCCACGACGGGCGTTCCTTGCGCAGCTGTGCTCGACGTTGTCACTGAAGCG
GGAAGGGACTGGCTGCTATTGGGCGAAGTGCCGGGGCAGGATCTCCTGTCATCTCACCTTGCTCCTGCCG
AGAAAGTATCCATCATGGCTGATGCAATGCGGCGGCTGCATACGCTTGATCCGGCTACCTGCCCATTCGA
CCACCAAGCGAAACATCGCATCGAGCGAGCACGTACTCGGATGGAAGCCGGTCTTGTCGATCAGGATGAT
CTGGACGAAGAGCATCAGGGGCTCGCGCCAGCCGAACTGTTCGCCAGGCTCAAGGCGCGCATGCCCGACG
GCGAGGATCTCGTCGTGACCCATGGCGATGCCTGCTTGCCGAATATCATGGTGGAAAATGGCCGCTTTTC
TGGATTCATCGACTGTGGCCGGCTGGGTGTGGCGGACCGCTATCAGGACATAGCGTTGGCTACCCGTGAT
ATTGCTGAAGAGCTTGGCGGCGAATGGGCTGACCGCTTCCTCGTGCTTTACGGTATCGCCGCTCCCGATT
CGCAGCGCATCGCCTTCTATCGCCTTCTTGACGAGTTCTTCTGAGCGGGACTCTGGGGTTCGAAATGACC
GACCAAGCGACGCCCAACCTGCCATCACGAGATTTCGATTCCACCGCCGCCTTCTATGAAAGGTTGGGCT
TCGGAATCGTTTTCCGGGACGCCGGCTGGATGATCCTCCAGCGCGGGGATCTCATGCTGGAGTTCTTCGC
CCACCCCAACTTGTTTATTGCAGCTTATAATGGTTACAAATAAAGCAATAGCATCACAAATTTCACAAAT
AAAGCATTTTTTTCACTGCATTCTAGTTGTGGTTTGTCCAAACTCATCAATGTATCTTATCATGTCTGTA
TACCGTCGACCTCTAGCTAGAGCTTGGCGTAATCATGGTCATAGCTGTTTCCTGTGTGAAATTGTTATCC
GCTCACAATTCCACACAACATACGAGCCGGAAGCATAAAGTGTAAAGCCTGGGGTGCCTAATGAGTGAGC
TAACTCACATTAATTGCGTTGCGCTCACTGCCCGCTTTCCAGTCGGGAAACCTGTCGTGCCAGCTGCATT
AATGAATCGGCCAACGCGCGGGGAGAGGCGGTTTGCGTATTGGGCGCTCTTCCGCTTCCTCGCTCACTGA
CTCGCTGCGCTCGGTCGTTCGGCTGCGGCGAGCGGTATCAGCTCACTCAAAGGCGGTAATACGGTTATCC
ACAGAATCAGGGGATAACGCAGGAAAGAACATGTGAGCAAAAGGCCAGCAAAAGGCCAGGAACCGTAAAA
AGGCCGCGTTGCTGGCGTTTTTCCATAGGCTCCGCCCCCCTGACGAGCATCACAAAAATCGACGCTCAAG
TCAGAGGTGGCGAAACCCGACAGGACTATAAAGATACCAGGCGTTTCCCCCTGGAAGCTCCCTCGTGCGC
TCTCCTGTTCCGACCCTGCCGCTTACCGGATACCTGTCCGCCTTTCTCCCTTCGGGAAGCGTGGCGCTTT
CTCAATGCTCACGCTGTAGGTATCTCAGTTCGGTGTAGGTCGTTCGCTCCAAGCTGGGCTGTGTGCACGA
ACCCCCCGTTCAGCCCGACCGCTGCGCCTTATCCGGTAACTATCGTCTTGAGTCCAACCCGGTAAGACAC
GACTTATCGCCACTGGCAGCAGCCACTGGTAACAGGATTAGCAGAGCGAGGTATGTAGGCGGTGCTACAG
AGTTCTTGAAGTGGTGGCCTAACTACGGCTACACTAGAAGGACAGTATTTGGTATCTGCGCTCTGCTGAA
GCCAGTTACCTTCGGAAAAAGAGTTGGTAGCTCTTGATCCGGCAAACAAACCACCGCTGGTAGCGGTGGT
TTTTTTGTTTGCAAGCAGCAGATTACGCGCAGAAAAAAAGGATCTCAAGAAGATCCTTTGATCTTTTCTA
CGGGGTCTGACGCTCAGTGGAACGAAAACTCACGTTAAGGGATTTTGGTCATGAGATTATCAAAAAGGAT
CTTCACCTAGATCCTTTTAAATTAAAAATGAAGTTTTAAATCAATCTAAAGTATATATGAGTAAACTTGG
TCTGACAGTTACCAATGCTTAATCAGTGAGGCACCTATCTCAGCGATCTGTCTATTTCGTTCATCCATAG
TTGCCTGACTCCCCGTCGTGTAGATAACTACGATACGGGAGGGCTTACCATCTGGCCCCAGTGCTGCAAT
GATACCGCGAGACCCACGCTCACCGGCTCCAGATTTATCAGCAATAAACCAGCCAGCCGGAAGGGCCGAG
CGCAGAAGTGGTCCTGCAACTTTATCCGCCTCCATCCAGTCTATTAATTGTTGCCGGGAAGCTAGAGTAA
GTAGTTCGCCAGTTAATAGTTTGCGCAACGTTGTTGCCATTGCTACAGGCATCGTGGTGTCACGCTCGTC
GTTTGGTATGGCTTCATTCAGCTCCGGTTCCCAACGATCAAGGCGAGTTACATGATCCCCCATGTTGTGC
AAAAAAGCGGTTAGCTCCTTCGGTCCTCCGATCGTTGTCAGAAGTAAGTTGGCCGCAGTGTTATCACTCA
TGGTTATGGCAGCACTGCATAATTCTCTTACTGTCATGCCATCCGTAAGATGCTTTTCTGTGACTGGTGA
GTACTCAACCAAGTCATTCTGAGAATAGTGTATGCGGCGACCGAGTTGCTCTTGCCCGGCGTCAATACGG
GATAATACCGCGCCACATAGCAGAACTTTAAAAGTGCTCATCATTGGAAAACGTTCTTCGGGGCGAAAAC
TCTCAAGGATCTTACCGCTGTTGAGATCCAGTTCGATGTAACCCACTCGTGCACCCAACTGATCTTCAGC
ATCTTTTACTTTCACCAGCGTTTCTGGGTGAGCAAAAACAGGAAGGCAAAATGCCGCAAAAAAGGGAATA
AGGGCGACACGGAAATGTTGAATACTCATACTCTTCCTTTTTCAATATTATTGAAGCATTTATCAGGGTT
ATTGTCTCATGAGCGGATACATATTTGAATGTATTTAGAAAAATAAACAAATAGGGGTTCCGCGCACATT
TCCCCGAAAAGTGCCACCTGACGTC
Features (pLannotate 1.2.2; 21 found; start..end, strand, type, name):
     36..80      -  misc_feature   bom (fragment): basis of mobility region from pBR322
    235..614     +  enhancer       CMV enhancer: human cytomegalovirus immediate early enhancer
    615..818     +  promoter       CMV promoter: human cytomegalovirus (CMV) immediate early promoter
    814..847     +  LTR            5' LTR (truncated) (fragment): truncated 5' long terminal repeat (LTR) from HIV-1
    863..881     +  promoter       T7 promoter: promoter for bacteriophage T7 RNA polymerase
    949..1443    +  CDS            p21: human cyclin-dependent kinase inhibitor 1A; Homo sapiens CDKN1A; mediates p53-dependent arrest in the G1 phase of the cell cycle
   1471..1489    -  promoter       SP6 promoter: promoter for bacteriophage SP6 RNA polymerase
   1515..1739    +  polyA_signal   bGH poly(A) signal: bovine growth hormone polyadenylation signal
   1743..1764    +  promoter       SV40 promoter (fragment): SV40 enhancer and early promoter
   1785..2213    +  rep_origin     f1 ori (sequence partly withheld): f1 bacteriophage origin of replication; arrow indicates direction of (+) strand synthesis
   2227..2557    +  promoter       SV40 promoter: SV40 enhancer and early promoter
   2624..3415    +  CDS            neo: KKA2_KLEPN - Also known as kan, nptII. Experimental evidence at protein level: Swiss-Prot protein existence level 1. Resistance to kanamycin, neomycin, paromomycin, ribostamycin, butirosin and gentamicin B. From Klebsiella pneumoniae.
   3439..3597    +  CDS            ble (fragment): BLE_KLEPN - Experimental evidence at protein level: Swiss-Prot protein existence level 1. Binding protein with a strong affinity to the bleomycin family of antibiotics. Binds to CL990; an antimitotic-antibiotic compound. From Klebsiella pneumoniae.
   3592..3713    +  polyA_signal   SV40 poly(A) signal: SV40 polyadenylation signal
   3786..3802    -  protein_bind   lac operator: The lac repressor binds to the lac operator to inhibit transcription in E. coli. This inhibition can be relieved by adding lactose or isopropyl-β-D-thiogalactopyranoside (IPTG). lac repressor encoded by lacI
   3810..3840    -  promoter       lac promoter: promoter for the E. coli lac operon
   3855..3876    -  protein_bind   CAP binding site: CAP binding activates transcription in the presence of cAMP. E. coli catabolite activator protein
   3889..3981    -  CDS            lacI (fragment): lac repressor; lacI; The lac repressor binds to the lac operator to inhibit transcription in E. coli. This inhibition can be relieved by adding lactose or isopropyl-β-D-thiogalactopyranoside (IPTG).
   4164..4752    -  rep_origin     ori: high-copy-number ColE1/pMB1/pBR322/pUC origin of replication
   4923..5783    -  CDS            AmpR: β-lactamase; bla; confers resistance to ampicillin, carbenicillin, and related antibiotics
   5784..5888    -  promoter       AmpR promoter: bla
