[The description below was written by a language model from this plasmid's Addgene catalogue record and pLannotate feature annotations shown in this document.]
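Description:
pcDNA3-HA p21 K161R, K163R is a mammalian expression plasmid of about 5.9 kb, built on a pcDNA3-HA backbone, for overexpressing a mutant form of human p21 (CDKN1A, also known as Cip1/WAF1), the cyclin-dependent kinase inhibitor that mediates p53-dependent G1 arrest. It is propagated in E. coli from a high-copy ColE1/pUC-type origin under ampicillin selection (AmpR with its bla promoter). An f1 origin is also present, along with short remnants of lac regulatory sequence and a bom fragment that have no evident role in the design.

The p21 coding sequence sits downstream of the CMV immediate early enhancer and promoter and is terminated by the bovine growth hormone polyadenylation signal. T7 and SP6 promoters flank the insert, as is usual for pcDNA3-type polylinkers, and could support in vitro transcription. According to the catalogue entry, an HA epitope supplied by the backbone is fused to the N terminus of p21. The automated feature table does not annotate this tag separately, though there is unannotated space between the T7 promoter and the p21 CDS where it would lie. The insert carries two lysine-to-arginine substitutions, K161R and K163R, near the C terminus. Such changes preserve positive charge while preventing modification of the lysine side chain. The associated publication concerns Tip60-dependent acetylation and stabilisation of p21 in the DNA damage response, which suggests use as an acetylation-deficient comparison to wild-type p21.

A separate cassette with the SV40 enhancer/early promoter, the neo gene and the SV40 poly(A) signal allows G418 selection of stably transfected mammalian cells. The cloning method is not recorded.
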