Addgene plasmid #78789: pcDNA3-HA p21 K161R, K163R
Purpose: To overexpress p21 K161R, K163R in Mammalian Cells
Depositing lab: Jaewhan Song. Depositing organization: Yonsei University. Publication: Stabilization of p21 (Cip1/WAF1) following Tip60-dependent acetylation is required for p21-mediated DNA damage response. Lee MS, Seo J, Choi DY, Lee EW, Ko A, Ha NC, Yoon JB, Lee HW, Kim KP, Song J. Cell Death Differ. 2013 Apr;20(4):620-9. doi: 10.1038/cdd.2012.159. Epub 2012 Dec 14. PubMed 23238566.
Backbone
  Vector backbone: pcDNA3-HA
  Vector type: Mammalian Expression
Growth in bacteria
  Bacterial resistance: Ampicillin, 100 μg/mL
  Growth temperature: 37°C
  Growth strain: DH5alpha
  Copy number: High Copy
Gene/Insert
  Gene/Insert name: p21
  Species: H. sapiens (human)
  Mutation: K161R, K163R_muation
  Entrez Gene: CDKN1A (a.k.a. CAP20, CDKN1, CIP1, MDA-6, P21, SDI1, WAF1, p21CIP1)
  Promoter: CMV
  Tag / fusion protein: HA (N terminal on backbone)
  Cloning method: Unknown
  Sequencing primers: 5′ CMV-F; 3′ BGHrev
Terms and licenses: Academic/Nonprofit Terms; Industry Terms: Not Available to Industry
How to cite: pcDNA3-HA p21 K161R, K163R was a gift from Jaewhan Song (Addgene plasmid # 78789 ; http://n2t.net/addgene:78789 ; RRID:Addgene_78789)
