>Addgene plasmid #78789 | pcDNA3-HA p21 K161R, K163R | addgene partial sequence | sequence record 149143 | CMV-F 5'-CGCAAATGGGCGGTAGGCGTG-3'
GCAGAGCTCTCTGGCTAACTAGAGAACCCACTGCTTACTGGCTTATCGAAATTAATACGACTCACTATAG
GGAGACCCAAGCTTGGTACCATGGCCTCCTACCCTTATGATGTGCCAGATTATGCCTCTCCCGAATTCAT
GTCAGAACCGGCTGGGGATGTCCGTCAGAACCCATGCGGCAGCAAGGCCTGCCGCCGCCTCTTCGGCCCA
GTGGACAGCGAGCAGCTGAGACGCGACTGTGATGCGCTAATGGCGGGCTGCATCCAGGAGGCCCGTGAGC
GATGGAACTTCGACTTTGTCACCGAGACACCACTGGAGGGTGACTTCGCCTGGGAGCGTGTGCGGGGCCT
TGGCCTGCCCAAGCTCTACCTTCCCACGGGGCCCCGGCGAGGCCGGGATGAGTTGGGAGGAGGCAGGCGG
CCTGGCACCTCACCTGCTCTGCTGCAGGGGACAGCAGAGGAAGACCATGTGGACCTGTCACTGTCTTGTA
CCCTTGTGCCTCGCTCAGGGGAGCAGGCTGAAGGGTCCCCAGGTGGACCTGGAGACTCTCAGGGTCGAAA
ACGGCGGCAGACCAGCATGACAGATTTCTACCACTCCAAACGCCGGCTGATCTTCTCCAGGAGGAGGCCC
TAACTCGAGCATGCATCTAGAGGGCCCTATTCTATAGTGTCACCTAAATGCTAGAGCTCGCTGATCAGCC
TCGACTGTGCCTTCTAGTTGCCAGCCATCTGTTGTTTGCCCCTCCCCCGTGCCTTCCTTGACCCTGGAAG
GTGCCACTCCCACTGTCCTTTCCTAATAAAATGAGGAAATTGCATCGCATTGTCTGAGTAGGTGTCATTC
TATTCTGGGGGGTGGGGTGGGGCAGGACAGCAAGGGGGAGGATTGGGAAGACAATAGC
