>Addgene plasmid #78789 | pcDNA3-HA p21 K161R, K163R | addgene partial sequence | sequence record 149144 | BGH-rev 5'-TAGAAGGCACAGTCGAGG-3'
AATAGGGCCCTCTAGATGCATGCTCGAGTTAGGGCCTCCTCCTGGAGAAGATCAGCCGGCGTTTGGAGTG
GTAGAAATCTGTCATGCTGGTCTGCCGCCGTTTTCGACCCTGAGAGTCTCCAGGTCCACCTGGGGACCCT
TCAGCCTGCTCCCCTGAGCGAGGCACAAGGGTACAAGACAGTGACAGGTCCACATGGTCTTCCTCTGCTG
TCCCCTGCAGCAGAGCAGGTGAGGTGCCAGGCCGCCTGCCTCCTCCCAACTCATCCCGGCCTCGCCGGGG
CCCCGTGGGAAGGTAGAGCTTGGGCAGGCCAAGGCCCCGCACACGCTCCCAGGCGAAGTCACCCTCCAGT
GGTGTCTCGGTGACAAAGTCGAAGTTCCATCGCTCACGGGCCTCCTGGATGCAGCCCGCCATTAGCGCAT
CACAGTCGCGTCTCAGCTGCTCGCTGTCCACTGGGCCGAAGAGGCGGCGGCAGGCCTTGCTGCCGCATGG
GTTCTGACGGACATCCCCAGCCGGTTCTGACATGAATTCGGGAGAGGCATAATCTGGCACATCATAAGGG
TAGGAGGCCATGGTACCAAGCTTGGGTCTCCCTATAGTGAGTCGTATTAATTTCGATAAGCCAGTAAGCA
GTGGGTTCTCTAGTTAGCCAGAGAGCTCTGCTTATATAGACCTCCCACCGTACACGCCTACCGCCCATTT
GCGTCAATGGGGCGGAGTTGTTACGACATTTTGGAAAGTCCCGTTGATTTTGGTGCCAAAACAAACTCCC
ATTGACGTCAATGGGGTGGAGACTTGGAAATCCCCGTGAGTCAAA
